Addgene plasmid #141142: 1xHRE-MinTK-CRE
Purpose: lentiviral expression vector to generate a hypoxia fate-mapping system.
Depositing lab: Daniele Gilkes. Depositing organization: Johns Hopkins University and School of Medicine. Publication: Fate-mapping post-hypoxic tumor cells reveals a ROS-resistant phenotype that promotes metastasis. Godet I, Shin YJ, Ju JA, Ye IC, Wang G, Gilkes DM. Nat Commun. 2019 Oct 24;10(1):4862. doi: 10.1038/s41467-019-12412-1. PubMed 31649238.
Backbone
  Vector backbone: pRRLSIN.cPPT.PGK-GFP.WPRE
  Backbone manufacturer: Didier Trono (Addgene plasmid # 12252)
  Vector type: Lentiviral
Growth in bacteria
  Bacterial resistance: Ampicillin, 100 μg/mL
  Growth temperature: 37°C
  Growth strain: NEB Stable
  Copy number: High Copy
Gene/Insert
  Gene/Insert name: 1xHRE-MinTK-CRE
  Species: Other
  Cloning method: Restriction Enzyme; 5′ cloning site Unknown (unknown if destroyed); 3′ cloning site Unknown (unknown if destroyed)
Terms and licenses: Academic/Nonprofit Terms; Industry Terms: Not Available to Industry
How to cite: 1xHRE-MinTK-CRE was a gift from Daniele Gilkes (Addgene plasmid # 141142 ; http://n2t.net/addgene:141142 ; RRID:Addgene_141142)
