[The description below was written by a language model from this plasmid's Addgene catalogue record and pLannotate feature annotations shown in this document.]
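Description:
1xHRE-MinTK-CRE is a third-generation, self-inactivating lentiviral transfer plasmid built on the pRRLSIN.cPPT.PGK-GFP.WPRE backbone and intended to deliver a hypoxia-responsive Cre recombinase into mammalian cells. The viral portion has the usual pRRL architecture: an RSV enhancer/promoter fused to a truncated HIV-1 5' LTR drives the genomic RNA in packaging cells, followed by the Ψ packaging signal with a gag fragment, the Rev response element for Rev-dependent nuclear export, the cPPT/CTS that aids nuclear import, and a ΔU3 3' LTR that leaves the integrated provirus without LTR promoter activity. An SV40 poly(A) signal and SV40 origin lie downstream. In bacteria the plasmid is maintained by a high-copy ColE1/pUC-type origin with ampicillin resistance, and it also carries an f1 origin and lac/lacZα remnants.

The insert name indicates a single hypoxia response element placed upstream of a minimal thymidine kinase promoter driving Cre. The automated annotation does not label an HRE or a TK promoter. Instead, it marks a minimal TATA-box promoter just after the cPPT, followed by a rabbit β-globin intron, short T7 and SP6 promoter sites, and the full-length phage P1 cre coding sequence. Downstream of cre, the table reports hepatitis B virus-type matches (a post-transcriptional regulatory element, plus surface antigen and X protein hits) where the backbone name would lead one to expect WPRE. No PGK promoter or GFP is annotated, consistent with their replacement by the insert. According to the record, the vector is used to build a hypoxia fate-mapping system. Hypoxia-induced Cre would presumably recombine loxP sites in a separately supplied reporter to mark cells that have experienced low oxygen, though that reporter is not described here.
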