Features (pLannotate 1.2.2; 31 found; start..end, strand, type, name):
      1..227     +  promoter       RSV promoter: Rous sarcoma virus enhancer/promoter
    228..408     +  LTR            5' LTR (truncated): truncated 5' long terminal repeat (LTR) from HIV-1
    455..580     +  misc_feature   HIV-1 Ψ: packaging signal of human immunodeficiency virus type 1
    564..927     +  CDS            HIV-1 gag (fragment): gag protein from human immunodeficiency virus 1; gag
   1073..1306    +  misc_feature   RRE: The Rev response element (RRE) of HIV-1 allows for Rev-dependent mRNA export from the nucleus to the cytoplasm.
   1683..1783    +  CDS            Rev (fragment): human immunodeficiency virus 1 (HIV-1) Rev protein; rev; enhances nuclear export of unspliced and incompletely spliced viral mRNAs
   1797..1914    +  misc_feature   cPPT/CTS: central polypurine tract and central termination sequence of HIV-1
   1997..2028    +  promoter       minP: minimal TATA-box promoter with low basal activity
   2057..2078    +  promoter       SRα promoter (fragment): hybrid promoter consisting of the SV40 early promoter plus part of the long terminal repeat of human T-lymphotrophic virus 1
   2102..2674    +  intron         β-globin intron: intron from rabbit β-globin gene
   2729..2747    +  promoter       T7 promoter: promoter for bacteriophage T7 RNA polymerase
   2763..2781    +  promoter       SP6 promoter: promoter for bacteriophage SP6 RNA polymerase
   2816..3844    +  CDS            cre: RECR_BPP1 - Experimental evidence at protein level: Swiss-Prot protein existence level 1. Catalyzes site-specific recombination between two 34-base- pair LOXP sites. Its role is to maintain the phage genome as a monomeric unit-copy plasmid in the lysogenic state. From Escherichia phage P1 (Bacteriophage P1).
   3869..4024    +  CDS            HBsAg (S) (fragment): major/small (S) envelope protein of hepatitis B virus hepatitis B surface antigen
   4339..4597    +  ncRNA          HBV PRE 1151-1410: Accession: RF02816 - Hepatitis B virus post-transcriptional regulatory element 1151-1410
   4563..5003    +  CDS            X: X_HBVD3 - Experimental evidence at protein level: Swiss-Prot protein existence level 1. Multifunctional protein that plays a role in silencing host antiviral defenses and promoting viral transcription. Does not seem to be essential for HBV infection. May be directly involved in development of cirrhosis and liver cancer (hepatocellular carcinoma). Most of cytosolic activities involve modulation of cytosolic calcium. The effect on apoptosis is controversial depending on the cell types in which the studies have been conducted. May induce apoptosis by localizing in mitochondria and causing loss of
   5025..5093    +  CDS            nef (fragment): NEF_HV1Z2 - Experimental evidence at protein level: Swiss-Prot protein existence level 1. Extracellular Nef protein targets CD4(+) T-lymphocytes for apoptosis by interacting with CXCR4 surface receptors. From Human immunodeficiency virus type 1 group M subtype D (isolate Z2/CDC-Z34) (HIV-1).
   5095..5328    +  LTR            3' LTR (ΔU3): self-inactivating 3' long terminal repeat (LTR) from HIV-1
   5400..5521    +  polyA_signal   SV40 poly(A) signal: SV40 polyadenylation signal
   5561..5696    +  rep_origin     SV40 ori: SV40 origin of replication
   5717..5735    -  promoter       T7 promoter: promoter for bacteriophage T7 RNA polymerase
   5743..5898    +  CDS            lacZα (fragment): LacZα fragment of β-galactosidase; lacZ fragment
   5903..6331    +  rep_origin     f1 ori (sequence partly withheld): f1 bacteriophage origin of replication; arrow indicates direction of (+) strand synthesis
   6384..6488    +  promoter       AmpR promoter: bla
   6489..7349    +  CDS            AmpR: β-lactamase; bla; confers resistance to ampicillin, carbenicillin, and related antibiotics
   7520..8108    +  rep_origin     ori: high-copy-number ColE1/pMB1/pBR322/pUC origin of replication
   8291..8383    +  CDS            lacI (fragment): lac repressor; lacI; The lac repressor binds to the lac operator to inhibit transcription in E. coli. This inhibition can be relieved by adding lactose or isopropyl-β-D-thiogalactopyranoside (IPTG).
   8396..8417    +  protein_bind   CAP binding site: CAP binding activates transcription in the presence of cAMP. E. coli catabolite activator protein
   8432..8462    +  promoter       lac promoter: promoter for the E. coli lac operon
   8470..8486    +  protein_bind   lac operator: The lac repressor binds to the lac operator to inhibit transcription in E. coli. This inhibition can be relieved by adding lactose or isopropyl-β-D-thiogalactopyranoside (IPTG). lac repressor encoded by lacI
   8531..8549    +  promoter       T3 promoter: promoter for bacteriophage T3 RNA polymerase
>Addgene plasmid #141142 | 1xHRE-MinTK-CRE | addgene full sequence | sequence record 305922 | Addgene NGS Result
TGTAGTCTTATGCAATACTCTTGTAGTCTTGCAACATGGTAACGATGAGTTAGCAACATGCCTTACAAGG
AGAGAAAAAGCACCGTGCATGCCGATTGGTGGAAGTAAGGTGGTACGATCGTGCCTTATTAGGAAGGCAA
CAGACGGGTCTGACATGGATTGGACGAACCACTGAATTGCCGCATTGCAGAGATATTGTATTTAAGTGCC
TAGCTCGATACATAAACGGGTCTCTCTGGTTAGACCAGATCTGAGCCTGGGAGCTCTCTGGCTAACTAGG
GAACCCACTGCTTAAGCCTCAATAAAGCTTGCCTTGAGTGCTTCAAGTAGTGTGTGCCCGTCTGTTGTGT
GACTCTGGTAACTAGAGATCCCTCAGACCCTTTTAGTCAGTGTGGAAAATCTCTAGCAGTGGCGCCCGAA
CAGGGACTTGAAAGCGAAAGGGAAACCAGAGGAGCTCTCTCGACGCAGGACTCGGCTTGCTGAAGCGCGC
ACGGCAAGAGGCGAGGGGCGGCGACTGGTGAGTACGCCAAAAATTTTGACTAGCGGAGGCTAGAAGGAGA
GAGATGGGTGCGAGAGCGTCAGTATTAAGCGGGGGAGAATTAGATCGCGATGGGAAAAAATTCGGTTAAG
GCCAGGGGGAAAGAAAAAATATAAATTAAAACATATAGTATGGGCAAGCAGGGAGCTAGAACGATTCGCA
GTTAATCCTGGCCTGTTAGAAACATCAGAAGGCTGTAGACAAATACTGGGACAGCTACAACCATCCCTTC
AGACAGGATCAGAAGAACTTAGATCATTATATAATACAGTAGCAACCCTCTATTGTGTGCATCAAAGGAT
AGAGATAAAAGACACCAAGGAAGCTTTAGACAAGATAGAGGAAGAGCAAAACAAAAGTAAGACCACCGCA
CAGCAAGCGGCCGCTGATCTTCAGACCTGGAGGAGGAGATATGAGGGACAATTGGAGAAGTGAATTATAT
AAATATAAAGTAGTAAAAATTGAACCATTAGGAGTAGCACCCACCAAGGCAAAGAGAAGAGTGGTGCAGA
GAGAAAAAAGAGCAGTGGGAATAGGAGCTTTGTTCCTTGGGTTCTTGGGAGCAGCAGGAAGCACTATGGG
CGCAGCGTCAATGACGCTGACGGTACAGGCCAGACAATTATTGTCTGGTATAGTGCAGCAGCAGAACAAT
TTGCTGAGGGCTATTGAGGCGCAACAGCATCTGTTGCAACTCACAGTCTGGGGCATCAAGCAGCTCCAGG
CAAGAATCCTGGCTGTGGAAAGATACCTAAAGGATCAACAGCTCCTGGGGATTTGGGGTTGCTCTGGAAA
ACTCATTTGCACCACTGCTGTGCCTTGGAATGCTAGTTGGAGTAATAAATCTCTGGAACAGATTTGGAAT
CACACGACCTGGATGGAGTGGGACAGAGAAATTAACAATTACACAAGCTTAATACACTCCTTAATTGAAG
AATCGCAAAACCAGCAAGAAAAGAATGAACAAGAATTATTGGAATTAGATAAATGGGCAAGTTTGTGGAA
TTGGTTTAACATAACAAATTGGCTGTGGTATATAAAATTATTCATAATGATAGTAGGAGGCTTGGTAGGT
TTAAGAATAGTTTTTGCTGTACTTTCTATAGTGAATAGAGTTAGGCAGGGATATTCACCATTATCGTTTC
AGACCCACCTCCCAACCCCGAGGGGACCCGACAGGCCCGAAGGAATAGAAGAAGAAGGTGGAGAGAGAGA
CAGAGACAGATCCATTCGATTAGTGAACGGATCTCGACGGTATCGGTTTTAAAAGAAAAGGGGGGATTGG
GGGGTACAGTGCAGGGGAAAGAATAGTAGACATAATAGCAACAGACATACAAACTAAAGAATTACAAAAA
CAAATTACAAAAATTCAAAATTTTATCGACTCAGAACACGCCGTGTACGTGCTCACGAAGCTTCGTAGCA
ATCGGACCGACGACGCCGGGCTCGAGATCTAGACTCTAGAGGGTATATAATGGAAGCTCGAATTCCAGCT
TGGCATTCCGGTACTGTTGGTAAAAACTAGGCTTTTGCAAAAAGCTCCGGATCGATCCTGAGAACTTCAG
GGTGAGTTTGGGGACCCTTGATTGTTCTTTCTTTTTCGCTATTGTAAAATTCATGTTATATGGAGGGGGC
AAAGTTTTCAGGGTGTTGTTTAGAATGGGAAGATGTCCCTTGTATCACCATGGACCCTCATGATAATTTT
GTTTCTTTCACTTTCTACTCTGTTGACAACCATTGTCTCCTCTTATTTTCTTTTCATTTTCTGTAACTTT
TTCGTTAAACTTTAGCTTGCATTTGTAACGAATTTTTAAATTCACTTTTGTTTATTTGTCAGATTGTAAG
TACTTTCTCTAATCACTTTTTTTTCAAGGCAATCAGGGTATATTATATTGTACTTCAGCACAGTTTTAGA
GAACAATTGTTATAATTAAATGATAAGGTAGAATATTTCTGCATATAAATTCTGGCTGGCGTGGAAATAT
TCTTATTGGTAGAAACAACTACATCCTGGTCATCATCCTGCCTTTCTCTTTATGGTTACAATGATATACA
CTGCTTGAGATGAGGATAAAATACTCTGAGTCCAAACCGGGCCCCTCTGCTAACCATGTTCATGCCTTCT
TCTTTTTCCTACAGCTCCTGGGCAACGTGCTGGTTATTGTGCTGTCTCATCATTTTGGCAAAGAATTGTA
ATACGACTCACTATAGGGCGAATTCAAGCTTGATTTAGGTGACACTATAGAATACAAGCTACTTGTTCTT
TTTGCAGGATCCACCATGTCCAATTTACTGACCGTACACCAAAATTTGCCTGCATTACCGGTCGATGCAA
CGAGTGATGAGGTTCGCAAGAACCTGATGGACATGTTCAGGGATCGCCAGGCGTTTTCTGAGCATACCTG
GAAAATGCTTCTGTCCGTTTGCCGGTCGTGGGCGGCATGGTGCAAGTTGAATAACCGGAAATGGTTTCCC
GCAGAACCTGAAGATGTTCGCGATTATCTTCTATATCTTCAGGCGCGCGGTCTGGCAGTAAAAACTATCC
AGCAACATTTGGGCCAGCTAAACATGCTTCATCGTCGGTCCGGGCTGCCACGACCAAGTGACAGCAATGC
TGTTTCACTGGTTATGCGGCGGATCCGAAAAGAAAACGTTGATGCCGGTGAACGTGCAAAACAGGCTCTA
GCGTTCGAACGCACTGATTTCGACCAGGTTCGTTCACTCATGGAAAATAGCGATCGCTGCCAGGATATAC
GTAATCTGGCATTTCTGGGGATTGCTTATAACACCCTGTTACGTATAGCCGAAATTGCCAGGATCAGGGT
TAAAGATATCTCACGTACTGACGGTGGGAGAATGTTAATCCATATTGGCAGAACGAAAACGCTGGTTAGC
ACCGCAGGTGTAGAGAAGGCACTTAGCCTGGGGGTAACTAAACTGGTCGAGCGATGGATTTCCGTCTCTG
GTGTAGCTGATGATCCGAATAACTACCTGTTTTGCCGGGTCAGAAAAAATGGTGTTGCCGCGCCATCTGC
CACCAGCCAGCTATCAACTCGCGCCCTGGAAGGGATTTTTGAAGCAACTCATCGATTGATTTACGGCGCT
AAGGATGACTCTGGTCAGAGATACCTGGCCTGGTCTGGACACAGTGCCCGTGTCGGAGCCGCGCGAGATA
TGGCCCGCGCTGGAGTTTCAATACCGGAGATCATGCAAGCTGGTGGCTGGACCAATGTAAATATTGTCAT
GAACTATATCCGTAACCTGGATAGTGAAACAGGGGCAATGGTGCGCCTGCTGGAAGATGGCGATGGTTCT
CTAGAACATTAAGCTAGCCTAGTGCCATTTGTTCAGTGGTTCGTAGGGCTTTCCCCCACTGTTTGGCTTT
CAGTTATATGGATGATGTGGTATTGGGGGCCAAGTCTGTACAGCATCTTGAGTCCCTTTTTACCGCTGTT
ACCAATTTTCTTTTGTCTTTGGGTATACATTTAAACCCTAACAAAACAAAGAGATGGGGTTACTCTCTAA
ATTTTATGGGTTATGTCATTGGATGTTATGGGTCCTTGCCACAAGAACACATCATACAAAAAATCAAAGA
ATGTTTTAGAAAACTTCCTATTAACAGGCCTATTGATTGGAAAGTATGTCAACGAATTGTGGGTCTTTTG
GGTTTTGCTGCCCCTTTTACACAATGTGGTTATCCTGCGTTGATGCCTTTGTATGCATGTATTCAATCTA
AGCAGGCTTTCACTTTCTCGCCAACTTACAAGGCCTTTCTGTGTAAACAATACCTGAACCTTTACCCCGT
TGCCCGGCAACGGCCAGGTCTGTGCCAAGTGTTTGCTGACGCAACCCCCACTGGCTGGGGCTTGGTCATG
GGCCATCAGCGCATGCGTGGAACCTTTTCGGCTCCTCTGCCGATCCATACTGCGGAACTCCTAGCCGCTT
GTTTTGCTCGCAGCAGGTCTGGAGCAAACATTATCGGGACTGATAACTCTGTTGTCCTATCCCGCAAATA
TACATCGTTTCCATGGCTGCTAGGCTGTGCTGCCAACTGGATCCTGCGCGGGACGTCCTTTGTTTACGTC
CCGTCGGCGCTGAATCCTGCGGACGACCCTTCTCGGGGTCGCTTGGGACTCTCTCGTCCCCTTCTCCGTC
TGCCGTTCCGACCGACCACGGGGCGCACCTCTCTTTACGCGGACTCCCCGTCTGTGCCTTCTCATCTGCC
GGACCGTGTGCACTTCGCTTCACCTCTGCACGTCGCATGGAGACCACCGTGAACGCCCACCAAATATTGC
CCAAGGTCTTACATAAGAGGACTCTTGGACTCTCAGCAATGTCAACGACCGACCTTGAGGCATACTTCAA
AGACTGTTTGTTTAAAGACTGGGAGGAGTTGGGGGAGGAGATTAGGTTAAAGGTCTTTGTACTAGGAGGC
TGTAGGCATAAATTGGTCTGCGCACCAGCACCATGGCGCAATCACTAGAGCGGGGTACCTTTAAGACCAA
TGACTTACAAGGCAGCTGTAGATCTTAGCCACTTTTTAAAAGAAAAGGGGGGACTGGAAGGGCTAATTCA
CTCCCAACGAAGACAAGATCTGCTTTTTGCTTGTACTGGGTCTCTCTGGTTAGACCAGATCTGAGCCTGG
GAGCTCTCTGGCTAACTAGGGAACCCACTGCTTAAGCCTCAATAAAGCTTGCCTTGAGTGCTTCAAGTAG
TGTGTGCCCGTCTGTTGTGTGACTCTGGTAACTAGAGATCCCTCAGACCCTTTTAGTCAGTGTGGAAAAT
CTCTAGCAGTAGTAGTTCATGTCATCTTATTATTCAGTATTTATAACTTGCAAAGAAATGAATATCAGAG
AGTGAGAGGAACTTGTTTATTGCAGCTTATAATGGTTACAAATAAAGCAATAGCATCACAAATTTCACAA
ATAAAGCATTTTTTTCACTGCATTCTAGTTGTGGTTTGTCCAAACTCATCAATGTATCTTATCATGTCTG
GCTCTAGCTATCCCGCCCCTAACTCCGCCCATCCCGCCCCTAACTCCGCCCAGTTCCGCCCATTCTCCGC
CCCATGGCTGACTAATTTTTTTTATTTATGCAGAGGCCGAGGCCGCCTCGGCCTCTGAGCTATTCCAGAA
GTAGTGAGGAGGCTTTTTTGGAGGCCTAGGGACGTACCCAATTCGCCCTATAGTGAGTCGTATTACGCGC
GCTCACTGGCCGTCGTTTTACAACGTCGTGACTGGGAAAACCCTGGCGTTACCCAACTTAATCGCCTTGC
AGCACATCCCCCTTTCGCCAGCTGGCGTAATAGCGAAGAGGCCCGCACCGATCGCCCTTCCCAACAGTTG
CGCAGCCTGAATGGCGAATGGG
[124 nt withheld, positions 5903-6026]
C
[91 nt withheld, positions 6028-6118]
A
[49 nt withheld, positions 6120-6168]
CCTTTGACGTTGGAGTCCACGTTCTTT
[37 nt withheld, positions 6196-6232]
ACCCTATCTCGGTCTATTCTTTTGATTTATAAGGGATTTTGCCGATTTCGGCCTATTGGTTAAAAAATGA
GCTGATTTAACAAAAATTTAACGCGAATTTTAACAAAATATTAACGCTTACAATTTAGGTGGCACTTTTC
GGGGAAATGTGCGCGGAACCCCTATTTGTTTATTTTTCTAAATACATTCAAATATGTATCCGCTCATGAG
ACAATAACCCTGATAAATGCTTCAATAATATTGAAAAAGGAAGAGTATGAGTATTCAACATTTCCGTGTC
GCCCTTATTCCCTTTTTTGCGGCATTTTGCCTTCCTGTTTTTGCTCACCCAGAAACGCTGGTGAAAGTAA
AAGATGCTGAAGATCAGTTGGGTGCACGAGTGGGTTACATCGAACTGGATCTCAACAGCGGTAAGATCCT
TGAGAGTTTTCGCCCCGAAGAACGTTTTCCAATGATGAGCACTTTTAAAGTTCTGCTATGTGGCGCGGTA
TTATCCCGTATTGACGCCGGGCAAGAGCAACTCGGTCGCCGCATACACTATTCTCAGAATGACTTGGTTG
AGTACTCACCAGTCACAGAAAAGCATCTTACGGATGGCATGACAGTAAGAGAATTATGCAGTGCTGCCAT
AACCATGAGTGATAACACTGCGGCCAACTTACTTCTGACAACGATCGGAGGACCGAAGGAGCTAACCGCT
TTTTTGCACAACATGGGGGATCATGTAACTCGCCTTGATCGTTGGGAACCGGAGCTGAATGAAGCCATAC
CAAACGACGAGCGTGACACCACGATGCCTGTAGCAATGGCAACAACGTTGCGCAAACTATTAACTGGCGA
ACTACTTACTCTAGCTTCCCGGCAACAATTAATAGACTGGATGGAGGCGGATAAAGTTGCAGGACCACTT
CTGCGCTCGGCCCTTCCGGCTGGCTGGTTTATTGCTGATAAATCTGGAGCCGGTGAGCGTGGGTCTCGCG
GTATCATTGCAGCACTGGGGCCAGATGGTAAGCCCTCCCGTATCGTAGTTATCTACACGACGGGGAGTCA
GGCAACTATGGATGAACGAAATAGACAGATCGCTGAGATAGGTGCCTCACTGATTAAGCATTGGTAACTG
TCAGACCAAGTTTACTCATATATACTTTAGATTGATTTAAAACTTCATTTTTAATTTAAAAGGATCTAGG
TGAAGATCCTTTTTGATAATCTCATGACCAAAATCCCTTAACGTGAGTTTTCGTTCCACTGAGCGTCAGA
CCCCGTAGAAAAGATCAAAGGATCTTCTTGAGATCCTTTTTTTCTGCGCGTAATCTGCTGCTTGCAAACA
AAAAAACCACCGCTACCAGCGGTGGTTTGTTTGCCGGATCAAGAGCTACCAACTCTTTTTCCGAAGGTAA
CTGGCTTCAGCAGAGCGCAGATACCAAATACTGTTCTTCTAGTGTAGCCGTAGTTAGGCCACCACTTCAA
GAACTCTGTAGCACCGCCTACATACCTCGCTCTGCTAATCCTGTTACCAGTGGCTGCTGCCAGTGGCGAT
AAGTCGTGTCTTACCGGGTTGGACTCAAGACGATAGTTACCGGATAAGGCGCAGCGGTCGGGCTGAACGG
GGGGTTCGTGCACACAGCCCAGCTTGGAGCGAACGACCTACACCGAACTGAGATACCTACAGCGTGAGCT
ATGAGAAAGCGCCACGCTTCCCGAAGGGAGAAAGGCGGACAGGTATCCGGTAAGCGGCAGGGTCGGAACA
GGAGAGCGCACGAGGGAGCTTCCAGGGGGAAACGCCTGGTATCTTTATAGTCCTGTCGGGTTTCGCCACC
TCTGACTTGAGCGTCGATTTTTGTGATGCTCGTCAGGGGGGCGGAGCCTATGGAAAAACGCCAGCAACGC
GGCCTTTTTACGGTTCCTGGCCTTTTGCTGGCCTTTTGCTCACATGTTCTTTCCTGCGTTATCCCCTGAT
TCTGTGGATAACCGTATTACCGCCTTTGAGTGAGCTGATACCGCTCGCCGCAGCCGAACGACCGAGCGCA
GCGAGTCAGTGAGCGAGGAAGCGGAAGAGCGCCCAATACGCAAACCGCCTCTCCCCGCGCGTTGGCCGAT
TCATTAATGCAGCTGGCACGACAGGTTTCCCGACTGGAAAGCGGGCAGTGAGCGCAACGCAATTAATGTG
AGTTAGCTCACTCATTAGGCACCCCAGGCTTTACACTTTATGCTTCCGGCTCGTATGTTGTGTGGAATTG
TGAGCGGATAACAATTTCACACAGGAAACAGCTATGACCATGATTACGCCAAGCGCGCAATTAACCCTCA
CTAAAGGGAACAAAAGCTGGAGCTGCAAGCTTAA
